Addgene plasmid #159581: R725-X09-635: His6-tev-Hs.SPRED1(13-125)
Purpose: Baculovirus protein expression of His6-tev-Hs.SPRED1(13-125)
Depositing lab: Dominic Esposito. Depositing organization: National Cancer Institute (NCI). Publication: Structural Insights into the SPRED1-Neurofibromin-KRAS Complex and Disruption of SPRED1-Neurofibromin Interaction by Oncogenic EGFR. Yan W, Markegard E, Dharmaiah S, Urisman A, Drew M, Esposito D, Scheffzek K, Nissley DV, McCormick F, Simanshu DK. Cell Rep. 2020 Jul 21;32(3):107909. doi: 10.1016/j.celrep.2020.107909. PubMed 32697994.
Backbone
  Vector backbone: pDest-635
  Vector type: Insect Expression
Growth in bacteria
  Bacterial resistance: Ampicillin, 100 μg/mL
  Growth temperature: 37°C
  Growth strain: DH5alpha
  Copy number: High Copy
Gene/Insert
  Gene/Insert name: His6-tev-Hs.SPRED1(13-125)
  Species: H. sapiens (human)
  Entrez Gene: SPRED1 (a.k.a. LGSS, NFLS, PPP1R147, hSpred1, spred-1)
  Tag / fusion protein: His6-tev (N terminal on insert)
  Cloning method: Gateway Cloning
Terms and licenses: Academic/Nonprofit Terms; Industry Terms: Not Available to Industry
Depositor comments: insert contains optimized DNA sequence
How to cite: R725-X09-635: His6-tev-Hs.SPRED1(13-125) was a gift from Dominic Esposito (Addgene plasmid # 159581 ; http://n2t.net/addgene:159581 ; RRID:Addgene_159581)
