[The description below was written by a language model from this plasmid's Addgene catalogue record and pLannotate feature annotations shown in this document.]
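Description:
R725-X09-635: His6-tev-Hs.SPRED1(13-125) is a 5.3 kb baculovirus transfer plasmid for insect-cell protein expression, made by Gateway cloning into the pDest-635 backbone. It is propagated in E. coli from a high-copy ColE1/pUC-type origin with ampicillin selection (β-lactamase under its own promoter), and it also carries an f1 phage origin. The expression region lies between Tn7L and Tn7R mini-Tn7 ends, together with a gentamicin acetyltransferase gene driven by the Pc integron promoter. This is the layout used for Tn7-mediated transposition of a cassette into a baculovirus shuttle genome (bacmid) in E. coli, with gentamicin resistance marking the transposed segment. The resulting recombinant bacmid can then be used to generate virus for infecting insect cells.

The payload is driven by the Autographa californica polyhedrin promoter, a strong very-late baculoviral promoter, and terminated by the SV40 polyadenylation signal. The open reading frame starts with a vector-encoded 6xHis tag, reads through the attB1 recombination scar, then through a TEV protease recognition site and into human SPRED1 residues 13–125, followed by attB2. The depositor notes that the insert DNA sequence is optimized. The His tag allows metal-affinity purification, and TEV cleavage removes both the tag and the attB1-encoded linker from the SPRED1 fragment. A p10 promoter is also annotated in the opposite orientation, but no inserted gene is recorded as being driven by it. The associated publication concerns the structure of the SPRED1–neurofibromin–KRAS complex, consistent with use of this plasmid to produce recombinant SPRED1 fragment for structural and biochemical studies.
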