Features (pLannotate 1.2.2; 20 found; start..end, strand, type, name):
      1..92      +  promoter       polyhedrin promoter: polh from Autographa californica; promoter for the baculovirus polyhedrin gene
    152..169     +  CDS            6xHis: 6xHis affinity tag
    183..200     +  protein_bind   attB1 (fragment): mutant version of attB; core recombination site for the Gateway® BP reaction BP Clonase™
    206..222     +  CDS            TEV site (fragment): tobacco etch virus (TEV) protease recognition and cleavage site
    224..562     +  CDS            SPRED1 (fragment): SPRE1_HUMAN - Experimental evidence at protein level: Swiss-Prot protein existence level 1. Tyrosine kinase substrate that inhibits growth-factor- mediated activation of MAP kinase (By similarity). Negatively regulates hematopoiesis of bone marrow (By similarity). Inhibits fibroblast growth factor (FGF)-induced retinal lens fiber differentiation, probably by inhibiting FGF-mediated phosphorylation of ERK1/2 (By similarity). Attenuates actin stress fiber formation via inhibition of TESK1-mediated phosphorylation of cofilin (PubMed:18216281). Inhibits TGFB-induced epithelial-to-mesenchymal trans
    570..587     -  protein_bind   attB2 (fragment): mutant version of attB; core recombination site for the Gateway® BP reaction BP Clonase™
    640..723     +  CDS            large T antigen (fragment): large T antigen from SV40 (simian virus 40)
    746..880     +  polyA_signal   SV40 poly(A) signal: SV40 polyadenylation signal
    909..1074    -  mobile_element Tn7L: mini-Tn7 element (left end of the Tn7 transposon) Tn7
   1237..1253    +  CDS            lacZα (fragment): LacZα fragment of β-galactosidase; lacZ fragment
   1258..1712    +  rep_origin     f1 ori (sequence partly withheld): f1 bacteriophage origin of replication; arrow indicates direction of (+) strand synthesis
   1738..1842    +  promoter       AmpR promoter: bla
   1843..2703    +  CDS            AmpR: β-lactamase; bla; confers resistance to ampicillin, carbenicillin, and related antibiotics
   2874..3462    +  rep_origin     ori: high-copy-number ColE1/pMB1/pBR322/pUC origin of replication
   3648..3699    -  misc_feature   bom (fragment): basis of mobility region from pBR322
   3767..3991    -  mobile_element Tn7R: mini-Tn7 element (right end of the Tn7 transposon) Tn7
   4058..4591    -  CDS            GmR: gentamycin acetyltransferase; aacC1; confers resistance to gentamycin
   4780..4808    -  promoter       Pc promoter: intI1 (promoter lies within the coding sequence); class 1 integron promoter
   4786..5178    -  CDS            YPR2_ECOLX: Protein predicted: Swiss-Prot protein existence level 4. From Escherichia coli.
   5171..5280    -  promoter       p10 promoter: baculovirus promoter for expression in insect cells
>Addgene plasmid #159581 | R725-X09-635: His6-tev-Hs.SPRED1(13-125) | addgene full sequence | sequence record 313186 | Addgene NGS Result
ATCATGGAGATAATTAAAATGATAACCATCTCGCAAATAAATAAGTATTTTACTGTTTTCGTAACAGTTT
TGTAATAAAAAAACCTATAAATATTCCGGATTATTCATACCGTCCCACCATCGGGCGCGGATCACCATGG
GATCTGGATCCCACCATCACCATCACCATAGATCCTCGATCACAAGTTTGTACAAAAAAGTTGGCGAAAA
CCTGTACTTCCAAAGTTATGCACGAGTGCGAGCTGTGGTGATGACCCGAGATGACTCAAGTGGTGGATGG
TTACCACTTGGAGGGAGTGGACTAAGCAGCGTCACTGTCTTCAAAGTCCCTCATCAGGAAGAGAATGGCT
GTGCTGACTTTTTTATCCGTGGAGAGCGACTCAGGGACAAAATGGTGGTTTTGGAATGTATGCTTAAAAA
AGACCTCATTTATAATAAGGTCACTCCAACATTTCACCACTGGAAGATTGATGACAAAAAGTTTGGTCTT
ACGTTTCAAAGTCCTGCTGATGCTAGGGCTTTTGATAGAGGTATCCGAAGAGCTATAGAGGATATTTCTC
AATAATCAACTTTCTTGTACAAAGTGGTGATAATTAATTAAGATCGAGCTAGCTAGAAGCTTGTCGAGAA
GTACTAGAGGATCATAATCAGCCATACCACATTTGTAGAGGTTTTACTTGCTTTAAAAAACCTCCCACAC
CTCCCCCTGAACCTGAAACATAAAATGAATGCAATTGTTGTTGTTAACTTGTTTATTGCAGCTTATAATG
GTTACAAATAAAGCAATAGCATCACAAATTTCACAAATAAAGCATTTTTTTCACTGCATTCTAGTTGTGG
TTTGTCCAAACTCATCAATGTATCTTATCATGTCTGGATCTGATCACTGCTTGAGCCTAGGAGATCCGAA
CCAGATAAGTGAAATCTAGTTCCAAACTATTTTGTCATTTTTAATTTTCGTATTAGCTTACGACGCTACA
CCCAGTTCCCATCTATTTTGTCACTCTTCCCTAAATAATCCTTAAAAACTCCATTTCCACCCCTCCCAGT
TCCCAACTATTTTGTCCGCCCACAGCGGGGCATTTTTCTTCCTGTTATGTTTTTAATCAAACATCCTGCC
AACTCCATGTGACAAACCGTCATCTTCGGCTACTTTTTCTCTGTCACAGAATGAAAATTTTTCTGTCATC
TCTTCGTTATTAATGTTTGTAATTGACTGAATATCAACGCTTATTTGCAGCCTGAATGGCGAATGGG
[124 nt withheld, positions 1258-1381]
C
[91 nt withheld, positions 1383-1473]
A
[49 nt withheld, positions 1475-1523]
CCTTTGACGTTGGAGTCCACGTTCTT
[37 nt withheld, positions 1550-1586]
ACCCTATCTCGGTCTATTCTTTTGATTTATAAGGGATTTTGCCGATTTCGGCCTATTGGTTAAAAAATGA
GCTGATTTAACAAAAATTTAACGCGAATTTTAACAAAATATTAACGCTTACAATTTAGGTGGCACTTTTC
GGGGAAATGTGCGCGGAACCCCTATTTGTTTATTTTTCTAAATACATTCAAATATGTATCCGCTCATGAG
ACAATAACCCTGATAAATGCTTCAATAATATTGAAAAAGGAAGAGTATGAGTATTCAACATTTCCGTGTC
GCCCTTATTCCCTTTTTTGCGGCATTTTGCCTTCCTGTTTTTGCTCACCCAGAAACGCTGGTGAAAGTAA
AAGATGCTGAAGATCAGTTGGGTGCACGAGTGGGTTACATCGAACTGGATCTCAACAGCGGTAAGATCCT
TGAGAGTTTTCGCCCCGAAGAACGTTTTCCAATGATGAGCACTTTTAAAGTTCTGCTATGTGGCGCGGTA
TTATCCCGTATTGACGCCGGGCAAGAGCAACTCGGTCGCCGCATACACTATTCTCAGAATGACTTGGTTG
AGTACTCACCAGTCACAGAAAAGCATCTTACGGATGGCATGACAGTAAGAGAATTATGCAGTGCTGCCAT
AACCATGAGTGATAACACTGCGGCCAACTTACTTCTGACAACGATCGGAGGACCGAAGGAGCTAACCGCT
TTTTTGCACAACATGGGGGATCATGTAACTCGCCTTGATCGTTGGGAACCGGAGCTGAATGAAGCCATAC
CAAACGACGAGCGTGACACCACGATGCCTGTAGCAATGGCAACAACGTTGCGCAAACTATTAACTGGCGA
ACTACTTACTCTAGCTTCCCGGCAACAATTAATAGACTGGATGGAGGCGGATAAAGTTGCAGGACCACTT
CTGCGCTCGGCCCTTCCGGCTGGCTGGTTTATTGCTGATAAATCTGGAGCCGGTGAGCGTGGGTCTCGCG
GTATCATTGCAGCACTGGGGCCAGATGGTAAGCCCTCCCGTATCGTAGTTATCTACACGACGGGGAGTCA
GGCAACTATGGATGAACGAAATAGACAGATCGCTGAGATAGGTGCCTCACTGATTAAGCATTGGTAACTG
TCAGACCAAGTTTACTCATATATACTTTAGATTGATTTAAAACTTCATTTTTAATTTAAAAGGATCTAGG
TGAAGATCCTTTTTGATAATCTCATGACCAAAATCCCTTAACGTGAGTTTTCGTTCCACTGAGCGTCAGA
CCCCGTAGAAAAGATCAAAGGATCTTCTTGAGATCCTTTTTTTCTGCGCGTAATCTGCTGCTTGCAAACA
AAAAAACCACCGCTACCAGCGGTGGTTTGTTTGCCGGATCAAGAGCTACCAACTCTTTTTCCGAAGGTAA
CTGGCTTCAGCAGAGCGCAGATACCAAATACTGTTCTTCTAGTGTAGCCGTAGTTAGGCCACCACTTCAA
GAACTCTGTAGCACCGCCTACATACCTCGCTCTGCTAATCCTGTTACCAGTGGCTGCTGCCAGTGGCGAT
AAGTCGTGTCTTACCGGGTTGGACTCAAGACGATAGTTACCGGATAAGGCGCAGCGGTCGGGCTGAACGG
GGGGTTCGTGCACACAGCCCAGCTTGGAGCGAACGACCTACACCGAACTGAGATACCTACAGCGTGAGCT
ATGAGAAAGCGCCACGCTTCCCGAAGGGAGAAAGGCGGACAGGTATCCGGTAAGCGGCAGGGTCGGAACA
GGAGAGCGCACGAGGGAGCTTCCAGGGGGAAACGCCTGGTATCTTTATAGTCCTGTCGGGTTTCGCCACC
TCTGACTTGAGCGTCGATTTTTGTGATGCTCGTCAGGGGGGCGGAGCCTATGGAAAAACGCCAGCAACGC
GGCCTTTTTACGGTTCCTGGCCTTTTGCTGGCCTTTTGCTCACATGTTCTTTCCTGCGTTATCCCCTGAT
TCTGTGGATAACCGTATTACCGCCTTTGAGTGAGCTGATACCGCTCGCCGCAGCCGAACGACCGAGCGCA
GCGAGTCAGTGAGCGAGGAAGCGGAAGAGCGCCTGATGCGGTATTTTCTCCTTACGCATCTGTGCGGTAT
TTCACACCGCATAGACCAGCCGCGTAACCTGGCAAAATCGGTTACGGTTGAGTAATAAATGGATGCCCTG
CGTAAGCGGGTGTGGGCGGACAATAAAGTCTTAAACTGAACAAAATAGATCTAAACTATGACAATAAAGT
CTTAAACTAGACAGAATAGTTGTAAACTGAAATCAGTCCAGTTATGCTGTGAAAAAGCATACTGGACTTT
TGTTATGGCTAAAGCAAACTCTTCATTTTCTGAAGTGCAAATTGCCCGTCGTATTAAAGAGGGGCGTGGC
CAAGGGCATGGTAAAGACTATATTCGCGGCGTTGTGACAATTTACCGAACAACTCCGCGGCCGGGAAGCC
GATCTCGGCTTGAACGAATTGTTAGGTGGCGGTACTTGGGTCGATATCAAAGTGCATCACTTCTTCCCGT
ATGCCCAACTTTGTATAGAGAGCCACTGCGGGATCGTCACCGTAATCTGCTTGCACGTAGATCACATAAG
CACCAAGCGCGTTGGCCTCATGCTTGAGGAGATTGATGAGCGCGGTGGCAATGCCCTGCCTCCGGTGCTC
GCCGGAGACTGCGAGATCATAGATATAGATCTCACTACGCGGCTGCTCAAACTTGGGCAGAACGTAAGCC
GCGAGAGCGCCAACAACCGCTTCTTGGTCGAAGGCAGCAAGCGCGATGAATGTCTTACTACGGAGCAAGT
TCCCGAGGTAATCGGAGTCCGGCTGATGTTGGGAGTAGGTGGCTACGTCTCCGAACTCACGACCGAAAAG
ATCAAGAGCAGCCCGCATGGATTTGACTTGGTCAGGGCCGAGCCTACATGTGCGAATGATGCCCATACTT
GAGCCACCTAACTTTGTTTTAGGGCGACTGCCCTGCTGCGTAACATCGTTGCTGCTGCGTAACATCGTTG
CTGCTCCATAACATCAAACATCGACCCACGGCGTAACGCGCTTGCTGCTTGGATGCCCGAGGCATAGACT
GTACAAAAAAACAGTCATAACAAGCCATGAAAACCGCCACTGCGCCGTTACCACCGCTGCGTTCGGTCAA
GGTTCTGGACCAGTTGCGTGAGCGCATACGCTACTTGCATTACAGTTTACGAACCGAACAGGCTTATGTC
AACTGGGTTCGTGCCTTCATCCGTTTCCACGGTGTGCGTCACCCGGCAACCTTGGGCAGCAGCGAAGTCG
AGGCATTTCTGTCCTGGCTGGCGAACGAGCGCAAGGTTTCGGTCTCCACGCATCGTCAGGCATTGGCGGC
CTTGCTGTTCTTCTACGGCAAGGTGCTGTGCACGGATCTGCCCTTGCTTCAGGAGATCGGTAGACCTCGG
CCGTCGCGGCGCTTGCCGGTGGTGCTGACCCCGGATGAAGTGGTTCGCATCCTCGGTTTTCTGGAAGGCG
AGCATCGTTTGTTCGCCCAGGACTCTAGCTATAGTTCTAGTGGTTGGCTACTCGAGATCCCGGGTGATCA
AGTCTTCGTCGAGTGATTGTAAATAAAATGTAATTTACAGTATAGTATTTTAATTAATATACAAATGATT
TGATAATAATTCTTATTTAACTATAATATATTGTGTTGGGTTGAATTAAAGGTCCGTATACTCCGGAATA
TTAATAG
